Addgene plasmid #83462: pcDNA4/TO CD16.7-h-PKD1 FLM W4108A
Purpose: Cytoplasmic tail of human PC1 expression cassette with a membrane anchor and a mutation in the first Calmodulin binding domain (502)
Depositing lab: Thomas Weimbs. Depositing organization: University of California, Santa Barbara. Publication: Regulation of Polycystin-1 Function by Calmodulin Binding. Doerr N, Wang Y, Kipp KR, Liu G, Benza JJ, Pletnev V, Pavlov TS, Staruschenko A, Mohieldin AM, Takahashi M, Nauli SM, Weimbs T. PLoS One. 2016 Aug 25;11(8):e0161525. doi: 10.1371/journal.pone.0161525. eCollection 2016. PONE-D-16-13986 PubMed 27560828.
Backbone
  Vector backbone: pcDNA4/TO/2xMyc/His
  Vector type: Mammalian Expression
Growth in bacteria
  Bacterial resistance: Ampicillin, 100 μg/mL
  Growth temperature: 37°C
  Growth strain: DH5alpha
  Copy number: High Copy
Gene/Insert
  Gene/Insert name: Polycystin-1
  Species: H. sapiens (human)
  Mutation: Amino-acids 4078-4303, W4107A
  Entrez Gene: PKD1 (a.k.a. PBP, PC1, Pc-1, TRPP1)
  Tag / fusion protein: CD16.7 (N terminal on insert)
Terms and licenses: Academic/Nonprofit Terms; Industry Terms: Not Available to Industry
How to cite: pcDNA4/TO CD16.7-h-PKD1 FLM W4108A was a gift from Thomas Weimbs (Addgene plasmid # 83462 ; http://n2t.net/addgene:83462 ; RRID:Addgene_83462)
