[The description below was written by a language model from this plasmid's Addgene catalogue record and pLannotate feature annotations shown in this document.]
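Description:
pcDNA4/TO CD16.7-h-PKD1 FLM W4108A is a mammalian expression plasmid of 6,670 bp built on the pcDNA4/TO/2xMyc/His backbone. It expresses the cytoplasmic tail of human polycystin-1 (PC1, the PKD1 gene product) tethered to the membrane. In bacteria it is maintained at high copy through a ColE1/pUC-type origin and selected with ampicillin via the bla gene. An f1 origin is also present. For mammalian cells, an SV40 early promoter, paired with the bacterial EM7 promoter, drives the Sh ble gene followed by an SV40 polyadenylation signal, which allows Zeocin selection of stable transfectants.

Expression comes from the CMV enhancer/promoter. The short tet operator matches just downstream of it fit the "TO" design, in which transcription is held off in cells expressing the Tet repressor and induced by tetracycline, while in ordinary cells the promoter is constitutive. The open reading frame begins with an extracellular portion of the Fc receptor CD16 (annotated as an FCGR3B fragment). The unannotated stretch that follows presumably holds the remainder of the CD16.7 anchor module, though the record does not detail it. Next comes the PKD1 segment recorded as amino acids 4078–4303, and the unit ends at the bGH polyadenylation signal. Whether the backbone's Myc/His tags are fused to the insert is not shown in the feature table.

The insert carries a tryptophan-to-alanine substitution that disrupts the first calmodulin-binding domain. The record is inconsistent on its position, giving W4108A in the name and W4107A in the mutation field. The construct is intended for studying how calmodulin binding regulates signalling by the PC1 tail.
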