Features (pLannotate 1.2.2; 24 found; start..end, strand, type, name):
     41..60      +  promoter       PLtetO-1 promoter (fragment): modified phage lambda PL promoter with tet operator sites (Lutz and Bujard, 1997)
     62..81      +  promoter       PLtetO-1 promoter (fragment): modified phage lambda PL promoter with tet operator sites (Lutz and Bujard, 1997)
     89..122     +  promoter       TRE3GV promoter (fragment): 3rd-generation Tet-responsive promoter that can be activated by binding of Tet-On® 3G, optimized for retroviral and lentiviral vectors
    279..896     +  CDS            FCGR3B (fragment): FCG3B_HUMAN - Also known as CD16B, FCG3, FCGR3, IGFR3. Experimental evidence at protein level: Swiss-Prot protein existence level 1. Receptor for the Fc region of immunoglobulins gamma. Low affinity receptor. Binds complexed or aggregated IgG and also monomeric IgG. Contrary to III-A, is not capable to mediate antibody-dependent cytotoxicity and phagocytosis. May serve as a trap for immune complexes in the peripheral circulation which does not activate neutrophils. From Homo sapiens (Human).
   1038..1757    +  CDS            PKD1 (fragment): PKD1_HUMAN - Experimental evidence at protein level: Swiss-Prot protein existence level 1. Component of a heteromeric calcium-permeable ion channel formed by PKD1 and PKD2 that is activated by interaction between PKD1 and a Wnt family member, such as WNT3A and WNT9B (PubMed:27214281). Both PKD1 and PKD2 are required for channel activity (PubMed:27214281). Involved in renal tubulogenesis (PubMed:12482949). Involved in fluid- flow mechanosensation by the primary cilium in renal epithelium (By similarity). Acts as a regulator of cilium length, together with PKD2 (By similarity). The dynamic contr
   1904..2128    +  polyA_signal   bGH poly(A) signal: bovine growth hormone polyadenylation signal
   2132..2153    +  promoter       SV40 promoter (fragment): SV40 enhancer and early promoter
   2174..2602    +  rep_origin     f1 ori (sequence partly withheld): f1 bacteriophage origin of replication; arrow indicates direction of (+) strand synthesis
   2616..2946    +  promoter       SV40 promoter: SV40 enhancer and early promoter
   2994..3041    +  promoter       EM7 promoter: synthetic bacterial promoter&nbsp
   3060..3434    +  CDS            BleoR: antibiotic-binding protein; Sh ble from Streptoalloteichus hindustanus; confers resistance to bleomycin, phleomycin, and Zeocin™
   3444..3569    +  CDS            ble (fragment): BLE_KLEPN - Experimental evidence at protein level: Swiss-Prot protein existence level 1. Binding protein with a strong affinity to the bleomycin family of antibiotics. Binds to CL990; an antimitotic-antibiotic compound. From Klebsiella pneumoniae.
   3564..3685    +  polyA_signal   SV40 poly(A) signal: SV40 polyadenylation signal
   3758..3774    -  protein_bind   lac operator: The lac repressor binds to the lac operator to inhibit transcription in E. coli. This inhibition can be relieved by adding lactose or isopropyl-β-D-thiogalactopyranoside (IPTG). lac repressor encoded by lacI
   3782..3812    -  promoter       lac promoter: promoter for the E. coli lac operon
   3827..3848    -  protein_bind   CAP binding site: CAP binding activates transcription in the presence of cAMP. E. coli catabolite activator protein
   3861..3953    -  CDS            lacI (fragment): lac repressor; lacI; The lac repressor binds to the lac operator to inhibit transcription in E. coli. This inhibition can be relieved by adding lactose or isopropyl-β-D-thiogalactopyranoside (IPTG).
   4136..4724    -  rep_origin     ori: high-copy-number ColE1/pMB1/pBR322/pUC origin of replication
   4895..5755    -  CDS            AmpR: β-lactamase; bla; confers resistance to ampicillin, carbenicillin, and related antibiotics
   5756..5860    -  promoter       AmpR promoter: bla
   5927..5971    -  misc_feature   bom (fragment): basis of mobility region from pBR322
   6126..6505    +  enhancer       CMV enhancer: human cytomegalovirus immediate early enhancer
   6506..6670    +  promoter       CMV promoter (fragment): human cytomegalovirus (CMV) immediate early promoter
   6658..39      +  promoter       CMVd2 promoter (across the origin): truncated human cytomegalovirus (CMV) immediate early promoter that yields moderately reduced expression relative to the full-length promoter
>Addgene plasmid #83462 | pcDNA4/TO CD16.7-h-PKD1 FLM W4108A | depositor full sequence | sequence record 164735 | pcDNA4/TO CD16.7-h-PKD1 FLM W4108A sequence 6670 bps
GGTAGGCGTGTACGGTGGGAGGTCTATATAAGCAGAGCTCTCCCTATCAGTGATAGAGATCTCCCTATCA
GTGATAGAGATCGTCGACGAGCTCGTTTAGTGAACCGTCAGATCGCCTGGAGACGCCATCCACGCTGTTT
TGACCTCCATAGAAGACACCGGGACCGATCCAGCCTCCGGACTCTAGCGTTTAAACTTAAGCTTCTAGAG
ATCCCTCGACCTCGAGATCCATTGTGCTCTAAAGATCTTTGGTGACTTGTCCACTCCAGTGTGGCATCAT
GTGGCAGCTGCTCCTCCCAACTGCTCTGCTACTTCTAGTTTCAGCTGGCATGCGGACTGAAGATCTCCCA
AAGGCTGTGGTGTTCCTGGAGCCTCAATGGTACAGCGTGCTTGAGAAGGACAGTGTGACTCTGAAGTGCC
AGGGAGCCTACTCCCCTGAGGACAATTCCACACAGTGGTTTCACAATGAGAGCCTCATCTCAAGCCAGGC
CTCGAGCTACTTCATTGACGCTGCCACAGTCAACGACAGTGGAGAGTACAGGTGCCAGACAAACCTCTCC
ACCCTCAGTGACCCGGTGCAGCTAGAAGTCCATATCGGCTGGCTGTTGCTCCAGGCCCCTCGGTGGGTGT
TCAAGGAGGAAGACCCTATTCACCTGAGGTGTCACAGCTGGAAGAACACTGCTCTGCATAAGGTCACATA
TTTACAGAATGGCAAAGACAGGAAGTATTTTCATCATAATTCTGACTTCCACATTCCAAAAGCCACACTC
AAAGATAGCGGCTCCTACTTCTGCAGGGGGCTTGTTGGGAGTAAAAATGTGTCTTCAGAGACTGTGAACA
TCACCATCACTCAAGGTTTGGCAGTGTCAACCATCTCATCATTCTCTCCACCTGGCGCGGATCCACCAAG
GGCCTCTGCCCTCCCTGCCCCACCGACAGGCTCCGCCCTCCCTGACCCGCAGACAGCCTCTGCCCTCCCT
GACCCGCCAGCAGCCTCTGCCCTCCCTGCGGCCCTGGCGGTGATCTCCTTCCTCCTCGGGCTGGGCCTGG
GGGTGGCGTGTGTGCTGGCGAGGACGCGTGAGTCCTGGCACTTGTCACCCCTGCTGTGTGTGGGGCTCTG
GGCACTGCGGCTGTGGGGCGCCCTACGGCTGGGGGCTGTTATTCTCCGCGCGCGCTACCACGCCTTGCGT
GGAGAGCTGTACCGGCCGGCCTGGGAGCCCCAGGACTACGAGATGGTGGAGTTGTTCCTGCGCAGGCTGC
GCCTCTGGATGGGCCTCAGCAAGGTCAAGGAGTTCCGCCACAAAGTCCGCTTTGAAGGGATGGAGCCGCT
GCCCTCTCGCTCCTCCAGGGGCTCCAAGGTATCCCCGGATGTGCCCCCACCCAGCGCTGGCTCCGATGCC
TCGCACCCCTCCACCTCCTCCAGCCAGCTGGATGGGCTGAGCGTGAGCCTGGGCCGGCTGGGGACAAGGT
GTGAGCCTGAGCCCTCCCGCCTCCAAGCCGTGTTCGAGGCCCTGCTCACCCAGTTTGACCGACTCAACCA
GGCCACAGAGGACGTCTACCAGCTGGAGCAGCAGCTGCACAGCCTGCAAGGCCGCAGGAGCAGCCGGGCG
CCCGCCGGATCTTCCCGTGGCCCATCCCCGGGCCTGCGGCCAGCACTGCCCAGCCGCCTTGCCCGGGCCA
GTCGGGGTGTGGACCTGGCCACTGGCCCCAGCAGGACACCCCTTCGGGCCAAGAACAAGGTCCACCCCAG
CAGCACTTAGGGCGGCCGCTCGAGAACAAAAACTCATCTCAGAAGAGGATCTGGGGCCCTTCGAACAAAA
ACTCATCTCAGAAGAGGATCTGAATATGCATACCGGTCATCATCACCATCACCATTGAGTTTAAACCCGC
TGATCAGCCTCGACTGTGCCTTCTAGTTGCCAGCCATCTGTTGTTTGCCCCTCCCCCGTGCCTTCCTTGA
CCCTGGAAGGTGCCACTCCCACTGTCCTTTCCTAATAAAATGAGGAAATTGCATCGCATTGTCTGAGTAG
GTGTCATTCTATTCTGGGGGGTGGGGTGGGGCAGGACAGCAAGGGGGAGGATTGGGAAGACAATAGCAGG
CATGCTGGGGATGCGGTGGGCTCTATGGCTTCTGAGGCGGAAAGAACCAGCTGGGGCTCTAGGGGGTATC
CCC
[124 nt withheld, positions 2174-2297]
C
[32 nt withheld, positions 2299-2330]
CA
[57 nt withheld, positions 2333-2389]
A
[49 nt withheld, positions 2391-2439]
CCTTTGACGTTGGAGTCCACGTTCTTT
[37 nt withheld, positions 2467-2503]
ACCCTATCTCGGTCTATTCTTTTGATTTATAAGGGATTTTGGGGATTTCGGCCTATTGGTTAAAAAATGA
GCTGATTTAACAAAAATTTAACGCGAATTAATTCTGTGGAATGTGTGTCAGTTAGGGTGTGGAAAGTCCC
CAGGCTCCCCAGGCAGGCAGAAGTATGCAAAGCATGCATCTCAATTAGTCAGCAACCAGGTGTGGAAAGT
CCCCAGGCTCCCCAGCAGGCAGAAGTATGCAAAGCATGCATCTCAATTAGTCAGCAACCATAGTCCCGCC
CCTAACTCCGCCCATCCCGCCCCTAACTCCGCCCAGTTCCGCCCATTCTCCGCCCCATGGCTGACTAATT
TTTTTTATTTATGCAGAGGCCGAGGCCGCCTCTGCCTCTGAGCTATTCCAGAAGTAGTGAGGAGGCTTTT
TTGGAGGCCTAGGCTTTTGCAAAAAGCTCCCGGGAGCTTGTATATCCATTTTCGGATCTGATCAGCACGT
GTTGACAATTAATCATCGGCATAGTATATCGGCATAGTATAATACGACAAGGTGAGGAACTAAACCATGG
CCAAGTTGACCAGTGCCGTTCCGGTGCTCACCGCGCGCGACGTCGCCGGAGCGGTCGAGTTCTGGACCGA
CCGGCTCGGGTTCTCCCGGGACTTCGTGGAGGACGACTTCGCCGGTGTGGTCCGGGACGACGTGACCCTG
TTCATCAGCGCGGTCCAGGACCAGGTGGTGCCGGACAACACCCTGGCCTGGGTGTGGGTGCGCGGCCTGG
ACGAGCTGTACGCCGAGTGGTCGGAGGTCGTGTCCACGAACTTCCGGGACGCCTCCGGGCCGGCCATGAC
CGAGATCGGCGAGCAGCCGTGGGGGCGGGAGTTCGCCCTGCGCGACCCGGCCGGCAACTGCGTGCACTTC
GTGGCCGAGGAGCAGGACTGACACGTGCTACGAGATTTCGATTCCACCGCCGCCTTCTATGAAAGGTTGG
GCTTCGGAATCGTTTTCCGGGACGCCGGCTGGATGATCCTCCAGCGCGGGGATCTCATGCTGGAGTTCTT
CGCCCACCCCAACTTGTTTATTGCAGCTTATAATGGTTACAAATAAAGCAATAGCATCACAAATTTCACA
AATAAAGCATTTTTTTCACTGCATTCTAGTTGTGGTTTGTCCAAACTCATCAATGTATCTTATCATGTCT
GTATACCGTCGACCTCTAGCTAGAGCTTGGCGTAATCATGGTCATAGCTGTTTCCTGTGTGAAATTGTTA
TCCGCTCACAATTCCACACAACATACGAGCCGGAAGCATAAAGTGTAAAGCCTGGGGTGCCTAATGAGTG
AGCTAACTCACATTAATTGCGTTGCGCTCACTGCCCGCTTTCCAGTCGGGAAACCTGTCGTGCCAGCTGC
ATTAATGAATCGGCCAACGCGCGGGGAGAGGCGGTTTGCGTATTGGGCGCTCTTCCGCTTCCTCGCTCAC
TGACTCGCTGCGCTCGGTCGTTCGGCTGCGGCGAGCGGTATCAGCTCACTCAAAGGCGGTAATACGGTTA
TCCACAGAATCAGGGGATAACGCAGGAAAGAACATGTGAGCAAAAGGCCAGCAAAAGGCCAGGAACCGTA
AAAAGGCCGCGTTGCTGGCGTTTTTCCATAGGCTCCGCCCCCCTGACGAGCATCACAAAAATCGACGCTC
AAGTCAGAGGTGGCGAAACCCGACAGGACTATAAAGATACCAGGCGTTTCCCCCTGGAAGCTCCCTCGTG
CGCTCTCCTGTTCCGACCCTGCCGCTTACCGGATACCTGTCCGCCTTTCTCCCTTCGGGAAGCGTGGCGC
TTTCTCAATGCTCACGCTGTAGGTATCTCAGTTCGGTGTAGGTCGTTCGCTCCAAGCTGGGCTGTGTGCA
CGAACCCCCCGTTCAGCCCGACCGCTGCGCCTTATCCGGTAACTATCGTCTTGAGTCCAACCCGGTAAGA
CACGACTTATCGCCACTGGCAGCAGCCACTGGTAACAGGATTAGCAGAGCGAGGTATGTAGGCGGTGCTA
CAGAGTTCTTGAAGTGGTGGCCTAACTACGGCTACACTAGAAGGACAGTATTTGGTATCTGCGCTCTGCT
GAAGCCAGTTACCTTCGGAAAAAGAGTTGGTAGCTCTTGATCCGGCAAACAAACCACCGCTGGTAGCGGT
GGTTTTTTTGTTTGCAAGCAGCAGATTACGCGCAGAAAAAAAGGATCTCAAGAAGATCCTTTGATCTTTT
CTACGGGGTCTGACGCTCAGTGGAACGAAAACTCACGTTAAGGGATTTTGGTCATGAGATTATCAAAAAG
GATCTTCACCTAGATCCTTTTAAATTAAAAATGAAGTTTTAAATCAATCTAAAGTATATATGAGTAAACT
TGGTCTGACAGTTACCAATGCTTAATCAGTGAGGCACCTATCTCAGCGATCTGTCTATTTCGTTCATCCA
TAGTTGCCTGACTCCCCGTCGTGTAGATAACTACGATACGGGAGGGCTTACCATCTGGCCCCAGTGCTGC
AATGATACCGCGAGACCCACGCTCACCGGCTCCAGATTTATCAGCAATAAACCAGCCAGCCGGAAGGGCC
GAGCGCAGAAGTGGTCCTGCAACTTTATCCGCCTCCATCCAGTCTATTAATTGTTGCCGGGAAGCTAGAG
TAAGTAGTTCGCCAGTTAATAGTTTGCGCAACGTTGTTGCCATTGCTACAGGCATCGTGGTGTCACGCTC
GTCGTTTGGTATGGCTTCATTCAGCTCCGGTTCCCAACGATCAAGGCGAGTTACATGATCCCCCATGTTG
TGCAAAAAAGCGGTTAGCTCCTTCGGTCCTCCGATCGTTGTCAGAAGTAAGTTGGCCGCAGTGTTATCAC
TCATGGTTATGGCAGCACTGCATAATTCTCTTACTGTCATGCCATCCGTAAGATGCTTTTCTGTGACTGG
TGAGTACTCAACCAAGTCATTCTGAGAATAGTGTATGCGGCGACCGAGTTGCTCTTGCCCGGCGTCAATA
CGGGATAATACCGCGCCACATAGCAGAACTTTAAAAGTGCTCATCATTGGAAAACGTTCTTCGGGGCGAA
AACTCTCAAGGATCTTACCGCTGTTGAGATCCAGTTCGATGTAACCCACTCGTGCACCCAACTGATCTTC
AGCATCTTTTACTTTCACCAGCGTTTCTGGGTGAGCAAAAACAGGAAGGCAAAATGCCGCAAAAAAGGGA
ATAAGGGCGACACGGAAATGTTGAATACTCATACTCTTCCTTTTTCAATATTATTGAAGCATTTATCAGG
GTTATTGTCTCATGAGCGGATACATATTTGAATGTATTTAGAAAAATAAACAAATAGGGGTTCCGCGCAC
ATTTCCCCGAAAAGTGCCACCTGACGTCGACGGATCGGGAGATCTCCCGATCCCCTATGGTCGACTCTCA
GTACAATCTGCTCTGATGCCGCATAGTTAAGCCAGTATCTGCTCCCTGCTTGTGTGTTGGAGGTCGCTGA
GTAGTGCGCGAGCAAAATTTAAGCTACAACAAGGCAAGGCTTGACCGACAATTGCATGAAGAATCTGCTT
AGGGTTAGGCGTTTTGCGCTGCTTCGCGATGTACGGGCCAGATATACGCGTTGACATTGATTATTGACTA
GTTATTAATAGTAATCAATTACGGGGTCATTAGTTCATAGCCCATATATGGAGTTCCGCGTTACATAACT
TACGGTAAATGGCCCGCCTGGCTGACCGCCCAACGACCCCCGCCCATTGACGTCAATAATGACGTATGTT
CCCATAGTAACGCCAATAGGGACTTTCCATTGACGTCAATGGGTGGAGTATTTACGGTAAACTGCCCACT
TGGCAGTACATCAAGTGTATCATATGCCAAGTACGCCCCCTATTGACGTCAATGACGGTAAATGGCCCGC
CTGGCATTATGCCCAGTACATGACCTTATGGGACTTTCCTACTTGGCAGTACATCTACGTATTAGTCATC
GCTATTACCATGGTGATGCGGTTTTGGCAGTACATCAATGGGCGTGGATAGCGGTTTGACTCACGGGGAT
TTCCAAGTCTCCACCCCATTGACGTCAATGGGAGTTTGTTTTGGAACCAAAATCAACGGGACTTTCCAAA
ATGTCGTAACAACTCCGCCCCATTGACGCAAATGGGC
