>Addgene plasmid #83462 | pcDNA4/TO CD16.7-h-PKD1 FLM W4108A | addgene partial sequence | sequence record 164670 | CMV-F 5'-CGCAAATGGGCGGTAGGCGTG-3'
CTCTCCCTATCAGTGATAGAGATCTCCCTATCAGTGATAGAGATCGTCGACGAGCTCGTTTAGTGAACCG
TCAGATCGCCTGGAGACGCCATCCACGCTGTTTTGACCTCCATAGAAGACACCGGGACCGATCCAGCCTC
CGGACTCTAGCGTTTAAACTTAAGCTTCTAGAGATCCCTCGACCTCGAGATCCATTGTGCTCTAAAGATC
TTTGGTGACTTGTCCACTCCAGTGTGGCATCATGTGGCAGCTGCTCCTCCCAACTGCTCTGCTACTTCTA
GTTTCAGCTGGCATGCGGACTGAAGATCTCCCAAAGGCTGTGGTGTTCCTGGAGCCTCAATGGTACAGCG
TGCTTGAGAAGGACAGTGTGACTCTGAAGTGCCAGGGAGCCTACTCCCCTGAGGACAATTCCACACAGTG
GTTTCACAATGAGAGCCTCATCTCAAGCCAGGCCTCGAGCTACTTCATTGACGCTGCCACAGTCAACGAC
AGTGGAGAGTACAGGTGCCAGACAAACCTCTCCACCCTCAGTGACCCGGTGCAGCTAGAAGTCCATATCG
GCTGGCTGTTGCTCCAGGCCCCTCGGTGGGTGTTCAAGGAGGAAGACCCTATTCACCTGAGGTGTCACAG
CTGGAAGAACACTGCTCTGCATAAGGTCACATATTTACAGAATGGCAAAGACAGGAAGTATTTTCATCAT
AATTCTGACTTCCACATTCCAAAAGCCACACTCAAAGATAGCGGCTCCTACTTCTGCAGGGGGCTTGTTG
GGAGTAAAAATGTGTCTTCAGAGACTGTGAACATCACCATCACTCAAGGTTTGGCAGTGTCAACCATCTC
ATCATTCTCTCCACCTGGCGCGGATCCACCAAGGGCCTCTGCCCTCCCTGCCCCACCGACAGGCTCCGCC
CTCCCTGACCCGCAGACAGCCTCTGCCCTCCCTGACCCGCCAGCAGCCTCTGCCCTCCCTGCGGCCCTGG
CGGTGATCTCCTTCCTCCTCGGGCTGGGCCTGGGGGTGGC
