>Addgene plasmid #83462 | pcDNA4/TO CD16.7-h-PKD1 FLM W4108A | addgene partial sequence | sequence record 164671 | BGH-rev 5'-TAGAAGGCACAGTCGAGG-3'
TGATGGTGATGATGACCGGTATGCATATTCAGATCCTCTTCTGAGATGAGTTTTTGTTCGAAGGGCCCCA
GATCCTCTTCTGAGATGAGTTTTTGTTCTCGAGCGGCCGCCCTAAGTGCTGCTGGGGTGGACCTTGTTCT
TGGCCCGAAGGGGTGTCCTGCTGGGGCCAGTGGCCAGGTCCACACCCCGACTGGCCCGGGCAAGGCGGCT
GGGCAGTGCTGGCCGCAGGCCCGGGGATGGGCCACGGGAAGATCCGGCGGGCGCCCGGCTGCTCCTGCGG
CCTTGCAGGCTGTGCAGCTGCTGCTCCAGCTGGTAGACGTCCTCTGTGGCCTGGTTGAGTCGGTCAAACT
GGGTGAGCAGGGCCTCGAACACGGCTTGGAGGCGGGAGGGCTCAGGCTCACACCTTGTCCCCAGCCGGCC
CAGGCTCACGCTCAGCCCATCCAGCTGGCTGGAGGAGGTGGAGGGGTGCGAGGCATCGGAGCCAGCGCTG
GGTGGGGGCACATCCGGGGATACCTTGGAGCCCCTGGAGGAGCGAGAGGGCAGCGGCTCCATCCCTTCAA
AGCGGACTTTGTGGCGGAACTCCTTGACCTTGCTGAGGCCCATCCAGAGGCGCAGCCTGCGCAGGAACAA
CTCCACCATCTCGTAGTCCTGGGGCTCCCAGGCCGGCCGGTACAGCTCTCCACGCAAGGCGTGGTAGCGC
GCGCGGAGAATAACAGCCCCCAGCCGTAGGGCGCCCCACAGCCGCAGTGCCCAGAGCCCCACACACAGCA
GGGGTGACAAGTGCCAGGACTCACGCGTCCTCGCCAGCACACACGCCACCCCCAGGCCCAGCCCGA
